>Addgene plasmid #170839 | Tbx21 gRNA#3 | addgene full sequence | sequence record 341122 | Addgene NGS Result
TTTGAATGTATTTAGAAAAATAAACAAATAGGGGTTCCGCGCACATTTCCCCGAAAAGTGCCACCTGACG
TGAGGGCCTATTTCCCATGATTCCTTCATATTTGCATATACGATACAAGGCTGTTAGAGAGATAATTAGA
ATTAATTTGACTGTAAACACAAAGATATTAGTACAAAATACGTGACGTAGAAAGTAATAATTTCTTGGGT
AGTTTGCAGTTTTAAAATTATGTTTTAAAATGGACTATCATATGCTTACCGTAACTTGAAAGTATTTCGA
TTTCTTGGCTTTATATATCTTGTGGAAAGGACGAAACACCGGGAGCCCACTGGATGCGCCGTTTTAGAGC
TAGAAATAGCAAGTTAAAATAAGGCTAGTCCGTTATCAACTTGAAAAAGTGGCACCGAGTCGGTGCTTTT
TTTCTAGACCCAGCTTTCTTGTACAAAGTTGGCATTAGATCCGCTGCATTAATGAATCGGCCAACGCGCG
GGGAGAGGCGGTTTGCGTATTGGGCGCTCTTCCGCTTCCTCGCTCACTGACTCGCTGCGCTCGGTCGTTC
GGCTGCGGCGAGCGGTATCAGCTCACTCAAAGGCGGTAATACGGTTATCCACAGAATCAGGGGATAACGC
AGGAAAGAACATGTGAGCAAAAGGCCAGAATTCGAGCTCGGTACCCGGGGATCCTCTAGAGTCGACCTGC
AGGCATGCAAGCTTGGCGTAATCATGGTCATAGCTGTTTCCTGTGTGAAATTGTTATCCGCTCACAATTC
CACACAACATACGAGCCGGAAGCATAAAGTGTAAAGCCTGGGGTGCCTAATGAGTGAGCTAACTCACATT
AATTGCGTTGCGCTCACTGCCCGCTTTCCAGTCGGGAAACCTGTCGTGCCAGCTGCATTAATGAATCGGC
CAACGCGCGGGGAGAGGCGGTTTGCGTATTGGGCGCTCTTCCGCTTCCTCGCTCACTGACTCGCTGCGCT
CGGTCGTTCGGCTGCGGCGAGCGGTATCAGCTCACTCAAAGGCGGTAATACGGTTATCCACAGAATCAGG
GGATAACGCAGGAAAGAACATGTGAGCAAAAGGCCAGCAAAAGGCCAGGAACCGTAAAAAGGCCGCGTTG
CTGGCGTTTTTCCATAGGCTCCGCCCCCCTGACGAGCATCACAAAAATCGACGCTCAAGTCAGAGGTGGC
GAAACCCGACAGGACTATAAAGATACCAGGCGTTTCCCCCTGGAAGCTCCCTCGTGCGCTCTCCTGTTCC
GACCCTGCCGCTTACCGGATACCTGTCCGCCTTTCTCCCTTCGGGAAGCGTGGCGCTTTCTCATAGCTCA
CGCTGTAGGTATCTCAGTTCGGTGTAGGTCGTTCGCTCCAAGCTGGGCTGTGTGCACGAACCCCCCGTTC
AGCCCGACCGCTGCGCCTTATCCGGTAACTATCGTCTTGAGTCCAACCCGGTAAGACACGACTTATCGCC
ACTGGCAGCAGCCACTGGTAACAGGATTAGCAGAGCGAGGTATGTAGGCGGTGCTACAGAGTTCTTGAAG
TGGTGGCCTAACTACGGCTACACTAGAAGAACAGTATTTGGTATCTGCGCTCTGCTGAAGCCAGTTACCT
TCGGAAAAAGAGTTGGTAGCTCTTGATCCGGCAAACAAACCACCGCTGGTAGCGGTGGTTTTTTTGTTTG
CAAGCAGCAGATTACGCGCAGAAAAAAAGGATCTCAAGAAGATCCTTTGATCTTTTCTACGGGGTCTGAC
GCTCAGTGGAACGAAAACTCACGTTAAGGGATTTTGGTCATGAGATTATCAAAAAGGATCTTCACCTAGA
TCCTTTTAAATTAAAAATGAAGTTTTAAATCAATCTAAAGTATATATGAGTAAACTTGGTCTGACAGTTA
CCAATGCTTAATCAGTGAGGCACCTATCTCAGCGATCTGTCTATTTCGTTCATCCATAGTTGCCTGACTC
CCCGTCGTGTAGATAACTACGATACGGGAGGGCTTACCATCTGGCCCCAGTGCTGCAATGATACCGCGAG
ACCCACGCTCACCGGCTCCAGATTTATCAGCAATAAACCAGCCAGCCGGAAGGGCCGAGCGCAGAAGTGG
TCCTGCAACTTTATCCGCCTCCATCCAGTCTATTAATTGTTGCCGGGAAGCTAGAGTAAGTAGTTCGCCA
GTTAATAGTTTGCGCAACGTTGTTGCCATTGCTACAGGCATCGTGGTGTCACGCTCGTCGTTTGGTATGG
CTTCATTCAGCTCCGGTTCCCAACGATCAAGGCGAGTTACATGATCCCCCATGTTGTGCAAAAAAGCGGT
TAGCTCCTTCGGTCCTCCGATCGTTGTCAGAAGTAAGTTGGCCGCAGTGTTATCACTCATGGTTATGGCA
GCACTGCATAATTCTCTTACTGTCATGCCATCCGTAAGATGCTTTTCTGTGACTGGTGAGTACTCAACCA
AGTCATTCTGAGAATAGTGTATGCGGCGACCGAGTTGCTCTTGCCCGGCGTCAATACGGGATAATACCGC
GCCACATAGCAGAACTTTAAAAGTGCTCATCATTGGAAAACGTTCTTCGGGGCGAAAACTCTCAAGGATC
TTACCGCTGTTGAGATCCAGTTCGATGTAACCCACTCGTGCACCCAACTGATCTTCAGCATCTTTTACTT
TCACCAGCGTTTCTGGGTGAGCAAAAACAGGAAGGCAAAATGCCGCAAAAAAGGGAATAAGGGCGACACG
GAAATGTTGAATACTCATACTCTTCCTTTTTCAATATTATTGAAGCATTTATCAGGGTTATTGTCTCATG
AGCGGATACATA
Features (pLannotate 1.2.2; 13 found; start..end, strand, type, name):
     72..312     +  promoter       U6 promoter: RNA polymerase III promoter for human U6 snRNA
    341..416     +  misc_RNA       gRNA scaffold: guide RNA scaffold for the Streptococcus pyogenes CRISPR/Cas9 system
    428..449     -  protein_bind   attB2 (fragment): mutant version of attB; recombination site for the Gateway® BP reaction BP Clonase™
    463..517     -  CDS            lacI (fragment): lac repressor; lacI; The lac repressor binds to the lac operator to inhibit transcription in E. coli. This inhibition can be relieved by adding lactose or isopropyl-β-D-thiogalactopyranoside (IPTG).
    519..652     -  rep_origin     RSF ori (fragment): Plasmids containing the RSF 1030 origin of replication can be propagated in E. coli cells that contain additional plasmids with compatible origins.
    658..714     +  misc_feature   MCS: pUC18/19 multiple cloning site
    751..767     -  protein_bind   lac operator: The lac repressor binds to the lac operator to inhibit transcription in E. coli. This inhibition can be relieved by adding lactose or isopropyl-β-D-thiogalactopyranoside (IPTG). lac repressor encoded by lacI
    775..805     -  promoter       lac promoter: promoter for the E. coli lac operon
    820..841     -  protein_bind   CAP binding site: CAP binding activates transcription in the presence of cAMP. E. coli catabolite activator protein
    854..946     -  CDS            lacI (fragment): lac repressor; lacI; The lac repressor binds to the lac operator to inhibit transcription in E. coli. This inhibition can be relieved by adding lactose or isopropyl-β-D-thiogalactopyranoside (IPTG).
   1129..1717    -  rep_origin     ori: high-copy-number ColE1/pMB1/pBR322/pUC origin of replication
   1888..2748    -  CDS            AmpR: β-lactamase; bla; confers resistance to ampicillin, carbenicillin, and related antibiotics
   2749..41      -  promoter       AmpR promoter (across the origin): bla
