[The description below was written by a language model from this plasmid's Addgene catalogue record and pLannotate feature annotations shown in this document.]
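Description:
Tbx21 gRNA#3 is a small (about 2.8 kb) mammalian CRISPR guide RNA expression plasmid built on a vector recorded simply as "gRNA backbone". It is intended for Cas9-mediated knockout of mouse Tbx21 (also known as T-bet), a T-box transcription factor gene. It is maintained in E. coli through a ColE1/pUC-type origin of replication and selected with ampicillin via the β-lactamase gene and its native promoter. The catalogue lists the plasmid as low copy, whereas the annotated origin is of the type usually described as high copy; the record does not resolve this difference.

The functional cassette consists of the human U6 promoter, an RNA polymerase III promoter suited to producing short, uncapped transcripts. It is followed by a short gap that would hold the Tbx21-targeting spacer and then by the Streptococcus pyogenes Cas9 guide RNA scaffold. Together these yield a single guide RNA that directs SpCas9 to the Tbx21 locus. No Cas9 coding sequence, mammalian selection marker or fluorescent reporter is annotated, so the nuclease must be supplied from a separate construct or a Cas9-expressing host.

The remaining annotations appear to be cloning-vector remnants with no evident role in guide expression. They include an attB2 fragment, short lacI and RSF origin fragments, a pUC multiple cloning site, and the lac promoter, operator and CAP site. The "#3" in the name suggests this is one of several guides against the same gene. The associated publication concerns dendrite remodelling in olfactory bulb mitral cells, although the record does not state why Tbx21 was targeted in that study.
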