Addgene plasmid #170839: Tbx21 gRNA#3
Purpose: Cas9-mediated knockout of Tbx21 in mammalian cells
Depositing lab: Takeshi Imai. Depositing organization: Kyushu University. Publication: BMPR-2 gates activity-dependent stabilization of primary dendrites during mitral cell remodeling. Aihara S, Fujimoto S, Sakaguchi R, Imai T. Cell Rep. 2021 Jun 22;35(12):109276. doi: 10.1016/j.celrep.2021.109276. PubMed 34161760.
Backbone
  Vector backbone: gRNA backbone
  Vector type: Mammalian Expression, CRISPR
Growth in bacteria
  Bacterial resistance: Ampicillin, 100 μg/mL
  Growth temperature: 37°C
  Growth strain: DH5alpha
  Copy number: Low Copy
Gene/Insert
  Gene/Insert name: Tbx21
  gRNA/shRNA sequence: CGGAGCCCACTGGATGCGCCAGG
  Species: M. musculus (mouse)
  Entrez Gene: Tbx21 (a.k.a. TBT1, Tbet, Tblym)
Terms and licenses: Academic/Nonprofit Terms; Industry Terms: Not Available to Industry
How to cite: Tbx21 gRNA#3 was a gift from Takeshi Imai (Addgene plasmid # 170839 ; http://n2t.net/addgene:170839 ; RRID:Addgene_170839)
